>Addgene plasmid #24586 | pBS_hNFATc4nuc | depositor full sequence | sequence record 11461 | Author sequence
ATGGGGGCGGCCAGCTGCGAGGATGAGGAGCTGGAATTTAAGCTGGTGTTCGGGGAGGAAAAGGAGGCCC
CCCCGCTGGGCGCGGGGGGATTGGGGGAAGAACTGGACTCAGAGGATGCCCCGCCATGCTGCCGTCTGGC
CTTGGGAGAGCCCCCTCCCTATGGCGCTGCACCTATCGGTATTCCCCGACCTCCACCCCCTCGGCCTGGC
ATGCATTCGCCACCGCCGCGACCAGCCCCCTCACCTGGCACCTGGGAGAGCCAGCCCGCCAGGTCGGTGA
GGCTGGGAGGACCAGGAGGGGGTGCTGGGGGTGCTGGGGGTGGCCGTGTTCTCGAGTGTCCCAGCATCCG
CATCACCTCCATCTCTCCCACGCCGGAGCCGCCAGCAGCGCTGGAGGACAACCCTGATGCCTGGGGGGAC
GGCTCTCCTAGAGATTACCCCCCACCAGAAGGCTTTGGGGGCTACAGAGAAGCAGGGGCCCAGGGTGGGG
GGGCCTTCTTCGCCCCAGCCCCTGGCGCCGCCGCCCTGTCCTCGTGGAGCTTCTTCTCCGATGCCTCTGA
CGAGGCAGCCCTGTATGCAGCCTGCGACGAGGTGGAGTCTGAGCTAAATGAGGCGGCCTCCCGCTTTGGC
CTGGGCGCCCCGCTGCCCGCCCCCCGGGCCGCCCCTCGGCCATGGACCCCCGAAGATCCCTGGAGCCTGT
ATGGTCCAAGCCCCGGAGGCCGAGGGCCAGAGGATAGCTGGCTACTCCTCAGTGCTCCTGGGCCCACCCC
AGCCTCCCCGCGGCCTGCCTCTCCATGTGGCAAGCGGCGCTATTCCAGCTCGGGAACCCCATCTTCAGCC
TCCCCAGCTCTGTCCCGCCGTGGCAGCCTGGGGGAAGAGGGGTCTGAGCCACCTCCACCACCCCCATTGC
CTCTGGCCCGGGACCCGGGCTCCCCTGGTCCCTTTGACTATGTGGGGGCCCCACCAGCTGAGAGCATCCC
TCAGAAGACACGGCGGACTTCCAGCGAGCAGGCAGTGGCTCTGCCTCGGTCTGAGGAGCCTGCCTCATGC
AATGGGAAGCTGCCCTTGGGAGCAGAGGAGTCTGTGGCTCCTCCAGGAGGTTCCCGGAAGGAGGTGGCTG
GCATGGACTACCTGGCAGTGCCCTCCCCACTCGCTTGGTCCAAGGCCCGGATTGGGGGACACAGCCCTAT
CTTCAGGACCTCTGCCCTACCCCCACTGGACTGGCCTCTGCCCAGCCAATATGAGCAGCTGGAGCTGAGG
ATCGAGGTACAGCCTAGAGCCCACCACCGGGCCCACTATGAGACAGAAGGCAGCCGTGGAGCTGTCAAAG
CTGCCCCTGGCGGTCACCCCGTAGTCAAGCTCCTAGGCTACAGTGAGAAGCCACTGACCCTACAGATGTT
CATCGGCACTGCAGATGAAAGGAACCTGCGGCCTCATGCCTTCTATCAGGTGCACCGTATCACAGGCAAG
ATGGTGGCCACGGCCAGCTATGAAGCCGTAGTCAGTGGCACCAAGGTGTTGGAGATGACTCTGCTGCCTG
AGAACAACATGGCGGCCAACATTGACTGCGCGGGAATCCTGAAGCTTCGGAATTCAGACATTGAGCTTCG
GAAGGGTGAGACGGACATCGGGCGCAAAAACACACGTGTACGGCTGGTGTTCCGGGTACACGTGCCCCAG
GGCGGCGGGAAGGTCGTCTCAGTACAGGCAGCATCGGTGCCCATCGAGTGCTCCCAGCGCTCAGCCCAGG
AGCTGCCCCAGGTGGAGGCCTACAGCCCCAGTGCCTGCTCTGTGAGAGGAGGCGAGGAACTGGTACTGAC
CGGCTCCAACTTCCTGCCAGACTCCAAGGTGGTGTTCATTGAGAGGGGTCCTGATGGGAAGCTGCAATGG
GAGGAGGAGGCCACAGTGAACCGACTGCAGAGCAACGAGGTGACGCTGACCCTGACTGTCCCCGAGTACA
GCAACAAGAGGGTTTCCCGGCCAGTCCAGGTCTACTTTTATGTCTCCAATGGGCGGAGGAAACGCAGTCC
TACCCAGAGTTTCAGGTTTCTGCCTGTGATCTGCAAAGAGGAGCCCCTACCGGACTCATCTCTGCGGGGT
TTCCCTTCAGCATCGGCAACCCCCTTTGGCACTGACATGGACTTCTCACCACCCAGGCCCCCCTACCCCT
CCTATCCCCATGAAGACCCTGCTTGCGAAACTCCTTACCTATCAGAAGGCTTCGGCTATGGCATGCCCCC
TCTGTACCCCCAGACGGGGCCCCCACCATCCTACAGACCGGGCCTGCGGATGTTCCCTGAGACTAGGGGT
ACCACAGGTTGTGCCCAACCACCTGCAGTTTCCTTCCTTCCCCGCCCCTTCCCTAGTGACCCGTATGGAG
GGCGGGGCTCCTCTTTCCCCCTGGGGCTGCCATTCTCTCCGCCAGCCCCCTTTCGGCCGCCTCCTCTTCC
TGCATCCCCACCGCTTGAAGGCCCCTTCCCTTCCCAGAGTGATGTGCATCCCCTACCTGCTGAGGGATAC
AATAAGGTAGGGCCAGGCTATGGCCCTGGGGAGGGGGCTCCGGAGCAGGAGAAATCCAGGGGTGGCTACA
GCAGCGGCTTTCGAGACAGTGTCCCTATCCAGGGTATCACGCTGGAGGAAGTGAGTGAGATCATTGGCCG
AGACCTGAGTGGCTTCCCTGCACCTCCTGGAGAAGAGCCTCCTGCCGGCAGCGAATATATGCCAATGGAA
TGAGCGGCCGCCACCGCGGTGGAGCTCCAATTCGCCCTATAGTGAGTCGTATTACGCGCGCTCACTGGCC
GTCGTTTTACAACGTCGTGACTGGGAAAACCCTGGCGTTACCCAACTTAATCGCCTTGCAGCACATCCCC
CTTTCGCCAGCTGGCGTAATAGCGAAGAGGCCCGCACCGATCGCCCTTCCCAACAGTTGCGCAGCCTGAA
TGGCGAATGGG
[124 nt withheld, positions 2952-3075]
C
[91 nt withheld, positions 3077-3167]
A
[49 nt withheld, positions 3169-3217]
CCTTTGACGTTGGAGTCCACGTTCTTT
[37 nt withheld, positions 3245-3281]
ACCCTATCTCGGTCTATTCTTTTGATTTATAAGGGATTTTGCCGATTTCGGCCTATTGGTTAAAAAATGA
GCTGATTTAACAAAAATTTAACGCGAATTTTAACAAAATATTAACGCTTACAATTTAGGTGGCACTTTTC
GGGGAAATGTGCGCGGAACCCCTATTTGTTTATTTTTCTAAATACATTCAAATATGTATCCGCTCATGAG
ACAATAACCCTGATAAATGCTTCAATAATATTGAAAAAGGAAGAGTATGAGTATTCAACATTTCCGTGTC
GCCCTTATTCCCTTTTTTGCGGCATTTTGCCTTCCTGTTTTTGCTCACCCAGAAACGCTGGTGAAAGTAA
AAGATGCTGAAGATCAGTTGGGTGCACGAGTGGGTTACATCGAACTGGATCTCAACAGCGGTAAGATCCT
TGAGAGTTTTCGCCCCGAAGAACGTTTTCCAATGATGAGCACTTTTAAAGTTCTGCTATGTGGCGCGGTA
TTATCCCGTATTGACGCCGGGCAAGAGCAACTCGGTCGCCGCATACACTATTCTCAGAATGACTTGGTTG
AGTACTCACCAGTCACAGAAAAGCATCTTACGGATGGCATGACAGTAAGAGAATTATGCAGTGCTGCCAT
AACCATGAGTGATAACACTGCGGCCAACTTACTTCTGACAACGATCGGAGGACCGAAGGAGCTAACCGCT
TTTTTGCACAACATGGGGGATCATGTAACTCGCCTTGATCGTTGGGAACCGGAGCTGAATGAAGCCATAC
CAAACGACGAGCGTGACACCACGATGCCTGTAGCAATGGCAACAACGTTGCGCAAACTATTAACTGGCGA
ACTACTTACTCTAGCTTCCCGGCAACAATTAATAGACTGGATGGAGGCGGATAAAGTTGCAGGACCACTT
CTGCGCTCGGCCCTTCCGGCTGGCTGGTTTATTGCTGATAAATCTGGAGCCGGTGAGCGTGGGTCTCGCG
GTATCATTGCAGCACTGGGGCCAGATGGTAAGCCCTCCCGTATCGTAGTTATCTACACGACGGGGAGTCA
GGCAACTATGGATGAACGAAATAGACAGATCGCTGAGATAGGTGCCTCACTGATTAAGCATTGGTAACTG
TCAGACCAAGTTTACTCATATATACTTTAGATTGATTTAAAACTTCATTTTTAATTTAAAAGGATCTAGG
TGAAGATCCTTTTTGATAATCTCATGACCAAAATCCCTTAACGTGAGTTTTCGTTCCACTGAGCGTCAGA
CCCCGTAGAAAAGATCAAAGGATCTTCTTGAGATCCTTTTTTTCTGCGCGTAATCTGCTGCTTGCAAACA
AAAAAACCACCGCTACCAGCGGTGGTTTGTTTGCCGGATCAAGAGCTACCAACTCTTTTTCCGAAGGTAA
CTGGCTTCAGCAGAGCGCAGATACCAAATACTGTCCTTCTAGTGTAGCCGTAGTTAGGCCACCACTTCAA
GAACTCTGTAGCACCGCCTACATACCTCGCTCTGCTAATCCTGTTACCAGTGGCTGCTGCCAGTGGCGAT
AAGTCGTGTCTTACCGGGTTGGACTCAAGACGATAGTTACCGGATAAGGCGCAGCGGTCGGGCTGAACGG
GGGGTTCGTGCACACAGCCCAGCTTGGAGCGAACGACCTACACCGAACTGAGATACCTACAGCGTGAGCT
ATGAGAAAGCGCCACGCTTCCCGAAGGGAGAAAGGCGGACAGGTATCCGGTAAGCGGCAGGGTCGGAACA
GGAGAGCGCACGAGGGAGCTTCCAGGGGGAAACGCCTGGTATCTTTATAGTCCTGTCGGGTTTCGCCACC
TCTGACTTGAGCGTCGATTTTTGTGATGCTCGTCAGGGGGGCGGAGCCTATGGAAAAACGCCAGCAACGC
GGCCTTTTTACGGTTCCTGGCCTTTTGCTGGCCTTTTGCTCACATGTTCTTTCCTGCGTTATCCCCTGAT
TCTGTGGATAACCGTATTACCGCCTTTGAGTGAGCTGATACCGCTCGCCGCAGCCGAACGACCGAGCGCA
GCGAGTCAGTGAGCGAGGAAGCGGAAGAGCGCCCAATACGCAAACCGCCTCTCCCCGCGCGTTGGCCGAT
TCATTAATGCAGCTGGCACGACAGGTTTCCCGACTGGAAAGCGGGCAGTGAGCGCAACGCAATTAATGTG
AGTTAGCTCACTCATTAGGCACCCCAGGCTTTACACTTTATGCTTCCGGCTCGTATGTTGTGTGGAATTG
TGAGCGGATAACAATTTCACACAGGAAACAGCTATGACCATGATTACGCCAAGCGCGCAATTAACCCTCA
CTAAAGGGAACAAAAGCTGGGTACCGGGCCCCCCCTCGAGGTCGACGGTATCGATAAGCTTGATATCGAA
TTCCTGCAGCCCGGGGGATCC
Features (pLannotate 1.2.2; 14 found; start..end, strand, type, name):
      1..2706    +  CDS            NFATC4: NFAC4_HUMAN - Also known as NFAT3 From Homo sapiens (Human).
   2732..2757    -  misc_feature   MCS (fragment): pBluescript multiple cloning site
   2766..2784    -  promoter       T7 promoter: promoter for bacteriophage T7 RNA polymerase
   2792..2947    +  CDS            lacZα (fragment): LacZα fragment of β-galactosidase; lacZ fragment
   2952..3380    +  rep_origin     f1 ori (sequence partly withheld): f1 bacteriophage origin of replication; arrow indicates direction of (+) strand synthesis
   3433..3537    +  promoter       AmpR promoter: bla
   3538..4398    +  CDS            AmpR: β-lactamase; bla; confers resistance to ampicillin, carbenicillin, and related antibiotics
   4569..5157    +  rep_origin     ori: high-copy-number ColE1/pMB1/pBR322/pUC origin of replication
   5340..5432    +  CDS            lacI (fragment): lac repressor; lacI; The lac repressor binds to the lac operator to inhibit transcription in E. coli. This inhibition can be relieved by adding lactose or isopropyl-β-D-thiogalactopyranoside (IPTG).
   5445..5466    +  protein_bind   CAP binding site: CAP binding activates transcription in the presence of cAMP. E. coli catabolite activator protein
   5481..5511    +  promoter       lac promoter: promoter for the E. coli lac operon
   5519..5535    +  protein_bind   lac operator: The lac repressor binds to the lac operator to inhibit transcription in E. coli. This inhibition can be relieved by adding lactose or isopropyl-β-D-thiogalactopyranoside (IPTG). lac repressor encoded by lacI
   5580..5598    +  promoter       T3 promoter: promoter for bacteriophage T3 RNA polymerase
   5611..1       -  misc_feature   MCS (fragment) (across the origin): pBluescript multiple cloning site
