[The description below was written by a language model from this plasmid's Addgene catalogue record and pLannotate feature annotations shown in this document.]
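Description:
pBS_hNFATc4nuc is a bacterial cloning vector built on the Stratagene pBluescript KS+ backbone (about 3 kb) that carries a mutated human NFATc4 (NFAT3) coding sequence; the depositor's full sequence is 5,682 nt. It is propagated in E. coli as a high-copy plasmid through the ColE1/pUC-type origin and selected with ampicillin via the β-lactamase gene and its own promoter. The backbone also retains the f1 phage origin, which allows single-stranded DNA to be rescued with helper phage, along with the remnants of the lacZα blue/white screening cassette (lac promoter, operator, CAP site and a lacZα fragment) that the insert interrupts.

The roughly 2.7 kb insert sits between the BamHI and NotI sites of the polylinker, both of which are preserved, so it can be excised and moved into other vectors. It lies in the sense orientation downstream of the T3 promoter, with the T7 promoter facing it from the 3′ side. These phage promoters serve as sequencing primer sites and could in principle drive in vitro transcription of sense or antisense RNA. No eukaryotic promoter or polyadenylation signal is annotated, so the plasmid is a source clone rather than a mammalian expression construct. The encoded protein carries eight serine-to-alanine substitutions (S167A, S169A, S172A, S173A, S174A, S213A, S217A, S221A) and a C-terminal EE epitope tag for detection, although the tag is not separately annotated in the feature table. The "nuc" in the name, together with the associated study of calcium channel and GSK-3 control of NF-ATc4 in hippocampal neurons, suggests that the alanine changes remove regulatory phosphorylation sites to favour nuclear localisation. The record does not state this explicitly.
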