Addgene plasmid #24586: pBS_hNFATc4nuc
Depositing lab: Jerry Crabtree. Depositing organization: Stanford University. Publication: L-type calcium channels and GSK-3 regulate the activity of NF-ATc4 in hippocampal neurons. Graef IA, Mermelstein PG, Stankunas K, Neilson JR, Deisseroth K, Tsien RW, Crabtree GR. Nature. 1999 Oct 14. 401(6754):703-8. 10.1038/44378 PubMed 10537109.
Backbone
  Vector backbone: pBS.KS+
  Backbone manufacturer: Stratagene
  Backbone size w/o insert (bp): 3000
  Vector type: cloning vector
Growth in bacteria
  Bacterial resistance: Ampicillin, 100 μg/mL
  Growth temperature: 37°C
  Growth strain: DH5alpha
  Copy number: High Copy
Gene/Insert
  Gene/Insert name: NFATc4
  Species: H. sapiens (human)
  Insert size (bp): 2733
  Mutation: S167A, S169A, S172A, S173A, S174A, S213A, S217A, S221A
  Entrez Gene: NFATC4 (a.k.a. NF-AT3, NF-ATC4, NFAT3)
  Tag / fusion protein: EE tag (C terminal on insert)
  Cloning method: Restriction Enzyme; 5′ cloning site BamH1 (not destroyed); 3′ cloning site Not1 (not destroyed)
  Sequencing primers: 5′ T3; 3′ T7
Terms and licenses: Academic/Nonprofit Terms; Industry Terms: Not Available to Industry
How to cite: pBS_hNFATc4nuc was a gift from Jerry Crabtree (Addgene plasmid # 24586 ; http://n2t.net/addgene:24586 ; RRID:Addgene_24586)
