>Addgene plasmid #24586 | pBS_hNFATc4nuc | addgene partial sequence | sequence record 30530 | 24586 with M13pUC-fwd
CGACTCACTATAGGGCGAATTGGAGCTCCACCGCGGTGGCGGCCGCTCATTCCATTGGCATATATTCGCT
GCCGGCAGGAGGCTCTTCTCCAGGAGGTGCAGGGAAGCCACTCAGGTCTCGGCCAATGATCTCACTCACT
TCCTCCAGCGTGATACCCTGGATAGGGACACTGTCTCGAAAGCCGCTGCTGTAGCCACCCCTGGATTTCT
CCTGCTCCGGAGCCCCCTCCCCAGGGCCATAGCCTGGCCCTACCTTATTGTATCCCTCAGCAGGTAGGGG
ATGCACATCACTCTGGGAAGGGAAGGGGCCTTCAAGCGGTGGGGATGCAGGAAGAGGAGGCGGCCGAAAG
GGGGCTGGCGGAGAGAATGGCAGCCCCAGGGGGAAAGAGGAGCCCCGCCCTCCATACGGGTCACTAGGGA
AGGGGCGGGGAAGGAAGGAAACTGCAGGTGGTTGGGCACAACCTGTGGTACCCCTAGTCTCAGGGAACAT
CCGCAGGCCCGGTCTGTAGGATGGTGGGGGCCCCGTCTGGGGGTACAGAGGGGGCATGCCATAGCCGAAG
CCTTCTGATAGGTAAGGAGTTTCGCAAGCAGGGTCTTCATGGGGATAGGAGGGGTAGGGGGGCCTGGGTG
GTGAGAAGTCCATGTCAGTGCCAAAGGGGGTTGCCGATGCTGAAGGGAAACCCCGCAGAGATGAGTCCGG
TAGGGGCTCCTCTTTGCAGATCACAGGCAGAAACCTGAAACTCTGGGTAGGACTGCGTTTCCTCCGCCCA
TTGGAGACATAAAAGTAGACCTGGACTGGCCGGGAAACCCTCTTGTTGCTGTACTCGGGGACAGTCAGGG
TCAGCGTCACCTCGTTGCTCTGCAGTCGGTTCACTGTGGCCTCCTCCTCCCATTGCAGCTTCCCATCAGG
ACCCCTCTCA
