>Addgene plasmid #24586 | pBS_hNFATc4nuc | addgene partial sequence | sequence record 30531 | 24586 with hNFATc4-fwd 5'-gtggagcttcttctccgatg
CAGCCTGCGACGAGGTGGAGTCTGAGCTAAATGAGGCGGCCTCCCGCTTTGGCCTGGGCGCCCCGCTGCC
CGCCCCCCGGGCCGCCCCTCGGCCATGGACCCCCGAAGATCCCTGGAGCCTGTATGGTCCAAGCCCCGGA
GGCCGAGGGCCAGAGGATAGCTGGCTACTCCTCAGTGCTCCTGGGCCCACCCCAGCCTCCCCGCGGCCTG
CCTCTCCATGTGGCAAGCGGCGCTATTCCAGCTCGGGAACCCCATCTTCAGCCTCCCCAGCTCTGTCCCG
CCGTGGCAGCCTGGGGGAAGAGGGGTCTGAGCCACCTCCACCACCCCCATTGCCTCTGGCCCGGGACCCG
GGCTCCCCTGGTCCCTTTGACTATGTGGGGGCCCCACCAGCTGAGAGCATCCCTCAGAAGACACGGCGGA
CTTCCAGCGAGCAGGCAGTGGCTCTGCCTCGGTCTGAGGAGCCTGCCTCATGCAATGGGAAGCTGCCCTT
GGGAGCAGAGGAGTCTGTGGCTCCTCCAGGAGGTTCCCGGAAGGAGGTGGCTGGCATGGACTACCTGGCA
GTGCCCTCCCCACTCGCTTGGTCCAAGGCCCGGATTGGGGGACACAGCCCTATCTTCAGGACCTCTGCCC
TACCCCCACTGGACTGGCCTCTGCCCAGCCAATATGAGCAGCTGGAGCTGAGGATCGAGGTACAGCCTAG
AGCCCACCACCGGGCCCACTATGAGACAGAAGGCAGCCGTGGAGCTGTCAAAGCTGCCCCTGGCGGTCAC
CCCGTAGTCAAGCTCCTAGGCTACAGTGAGAAGCCACTGACCCTACAGATGTTCATCGGCACTGCAGATG
AAAGGAACCTGCGGCCTCATGCCTTCTATCAGGTGCACCGTATCACAGGCAAGATGGTGGCCACGGCCAG
CTATGAAGCCGTAGTCAGTGGCACCAAGGTGTTGGAGATGACTCT
