>Addgene plasmid #24586 | pBS_hNFATc4nuc | addgene partial sequence | sequence record 30532 | 24586 with pBluescriptKS
GGAAAAGGAGGCCCCCCCGCTGGGCGCGGGGGGATTGGGGNAAGAACTGGACTCAGAGGATGCCCCGCCA
TGCTGCCGTCTGGCCTTGGGAGAGCCCCCTCCCTATGGCGCTGCACCTATCGGTATTCCCCGACCTCCAC
CCCCTCGGCCTGGCATGCATTCGCCACCGCCGCGACCAGCCCCCTCACCTGGCACCTGGGAGAGCCAGCC
CGCCAGGTCGGTGAGGCTGGGAGGACCAGGAGGGGGTGCTGGGGGTGCTGGGGGTGGCCGTGTTCTCGAG
TGTCCCAGCATCCGCATCACCTCCATCTCTCCCACGCCGGAGCCGCCAGCAGCGCTGGAGGACAACCCTG
ATGCCTGGGGGGACGGCTCTCCTAGAGATTACCCCCCACCAGAAGGCTTTGGGGGCTACAGAGAAGCANG
GGCCCAGGGTGGGGGGGCCTTCTTCGCCCCAGCCCCTGGCGCCGCCGCCCTGTCCTCGTGGAGCTTCTTC
TCCGATGCCTCTGANGAGGCAGCCCTGTATGCAGCCTGCGACGAGGTGGAGTCTGAGCTAAATGAGGCGG
CCTCCCGCTTTGGCCTGGGCGCCCCGCTGCCCGCCCCCCGGGCCGCCCCTCGGNCATGGACCCCCCGAAG
A
